Addgene plasmid #178461: pH6-mNeonC
Purpose: The mNeonGreen fluorescent protein with an N-terminal 6xHis and a C-terminal free-Cysteine in pET28a
Depositing lab: Siegfried Musser. Depositing organization: Texas A&M Health Science Center. Publication: Oligomerization state of the functional bacterial twin-arginine translocation (Tat) receptor complex. Sharma A, Chowdhury R, Musser SM. Commun Biol. 2022 Sep 19;5(1):988. doi: 10.1038/s42003-022-03952-2. PubMed 36123532.
Backbone
  Vector backbone: pET28a
  Backbone manufacturer: Novagen
  Backbone size w/o insert (bp): 5303
  Total vector size (bp): 6017
  Vector type: Bacterial Expression
Growth in bacteria
  Bacterial resistance: Kanamycin, 50 μg/mL
  Growth temperature: 37°C
  Growth strain: DH5alpha
  Copy number: High Copy
Gene/Insert
  Gene/Insert name: mNeonGreen
  Species: Branchiostoma lanceolatum
  Insert size (bp): 714
  Mutation: Free cysteine at the C-terminus
  GenBank ID: KC295282.1
  Promoter: T7
  Tag / fusion protein: 6xHis (N terminal on insert)
  Cloning method: Restriction Enzyme; 5′ cloning site SpeI (not destroyed); 3′ cloning site BamHI (not destroyed)
  Sequencing primers: 5′ taatacgactcactatagg; 3′ ggccccaaggggttatgc
Resource information
  A portion of this plasmid was derived from a plasmid made by: Addgene #69146
Terms and licenses: Academic/Nonprofit Terms; Industry Terms: Not Available to Industry
Depositor comments: The mNeonGreen coding sequence was PCR amplified from pH6-mNeon (Addgene #178460) with an added C-terminal cysteine and inserted into the vector fragment of pH6-mNeonC (Addgene #178461) digested with SpeI and BamHI.
How to cite: pH6-mNeonC was a gift from Siegfried Musser (Addgene plasmid # 178461 ; http://n2t.net/addgene:178461 ; RRID:Addgene_178461)
