[The description below was written by a language model from this plasmid's Addgene catalogue record and pLannotate feature annotations shown in this document.]
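Description:
pH6-mNeonC is a bacterial expression plasmid built on the Novagen pET28a backbone, about 6 kb in total, that produces the green/yellow fluorescent protein mNeonGreen (derived from Branchiostoma lanceolatum) with an N-terminal 6xHis tag and an added free cysteine at its C-terminus. It is maintained in E. coli under kanamycin selection through an aph(3')-Ia KanR gene and replicates from a ColE1/pMB1-family origin. The annotation also shows the bom and rop elements of pBR322-type backbones, although the catalogue lists the plasmid as high copy. An f1 origin is present as well. Short fragments annotated as tetracycline-resistance sequence and an AmpR promoter piece appear to be backbone remnants rather than functional markers.

The expression cassette has the standard pET arrangement: a T7 promoter followed directly by a lac operator, the T7 gene 10 ribosome binding site, the short His-tag sequence (picked up by the annotation software as a fragment of a composite tag), the mNeonGreen coding sequence cloned between SpeI and BamHI, and a T7 terminator. The plasmid-borne lacI gene supplies lac repressor, so transcription is held off until IPTG induction in a host that provides T7 RNA polymerase. A second His-tag fragment and a small T7 gene 10B-derived fragment are annotated downstream of the insert. These look like vector sequence, and since the catalogue describes the cysteine as C-terminal, they are presumably untranslated, though the record does not state this explicitly.

The His tag allows nickel-affinity purification, and a free terminal cysteine generally provides a handle for thiol-directed chemistry such as labelling or conjugation, although the record does not name the intended application. The plasmid was deposited with a study of the oligomerization state of the bacterial twin-arginine translocation (Tat) receptor complex.
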