Features (pLannotate 1.2.2; 20 found; start..end, strand, type, name):
     12..440     +  rep_origin     f1 ori (sequence partly withheld): f1 bacteriophage origin of replication; arrow indicates direction of (+) strand synthesis
    493..550     +  promoter       AmpR promoter (fragment): bla
    559..1374    -  CDS            KanR: aminoglycoside phosphotransferase; aph(3')-Ia; confers resistance to kanamycin in bacteria or G418 (Geneticin®) in eukaryotes
   1496..2084    +  rep_origin     ori: high-copy-number ColE1/pMB1/pBR322/pUC origin of replication
   2270..2409    -  misc_feature   bom: basis of mobility region from pBR322
   2511..2702    -  CDS            rop: Rop protein, which maintains plasmids at low copy number; rop
   2719..3099    +  CDS            YPB1_ECOLX: Protein predicted: Swiss-Prot protein existence level 4. From Escherichia coli.
   3171..3462    -  CDS            TcR (fragment): tetracycline efflux protein; tet; confers resistance to tetracycline
   3477..3498    -  protein_bind   CAP binding site: CAP binding activates transcription in the presence of cAMP. E. coli catabolite activator protein
   3511..4593    -  CDS            lacI: lac repressor; lacI; The lac repressor binds to the lac operator to inhibit transcription in E. coli. This inhibition can be relieved by adding lactose or isopropyl-β-D-thiogalactopyranoside (IPTG).
   4594..4671    -  promoter       lacI promoter: lacI
   4679..4958    -  CDS            TcR (fragment): tetracycline efflux protein; tet; confers resistance to tetracycline
   4980..4998    +  promoter       T7 promoter: promoter for bacteriophage T7 RNA polymerase
   4999..5023    +  protein_bind   lac operator: The lac repressor binds to the lac operator to inhibit transcription in E. coli. This inhibition can be relieved by adding lactose or isopropyl-β-D-thiogalactopyranoside (IPTG). lac repressor encoded by lacI
   5038..5060    +  RBS            RBS: efficient ribosome binding site from bacteriophage T7 gene 10 (Olins and Rangwala, 1989)
   5073..5090    +  CDS            capTEV™ (fragment): composite tag for in vivo biotinylation, TEV protease cleavage, and 6xHis tagging
   5097..5804    +  CDS            mNeonGreen: mNeonGreen is a basic (constitutively fluorescent) green/yellow fluorescent protein published in 2013, derived from Branchiostoma lanceolatum. It is reported to be a very rapidly-maturing monomer with moderate acid sensitivity.
   5857..5874    +  CDS            9xHis (fragment): 9xHis affinity tag
   5884..5933    +  CDS            SET1 (fragment): solubility-enhancement tag derived from T7 phage gene 10B
   5941..5988    +  terminator     T7 terminator: transcription terminator for bacteriophage T7 RNA polymerase
>Addgene plasmid #178461 | pH6-mNeonC | addgene full sequence | sequence record 392805 | Addgene NGS Result
TGGCGAATGGG
[124 nt withheld, positions 12-135]
C
[91 nt withheld, positions 137-227]
A
[49 nt withheld, positions 229-277]
CCTTTGACGTTGGAGTCCACGTTCTTT
[37 nt withheld, positions 305-341]
ACCCTATCTCGGTCTATTCTTTTGATTTATAAGGGATTTTGCCGATTTCGGCCTATTGGTTAAAAAATGA
GCTGATTTAACAAAAATTTAACGCGAATTTTAACAAAATATTAACGCTTACAATTTAGGTGGCACTTTTC
GGGGAAATGTGCGCGGAACCCCTATTTGTTTATTTTTCTAAATACATTCAAATATGTATCCGCTCATGAA
TTAATTCTTAGAAAAACTCATCGAGCATCAAATGAAACTGCAATTTATTCATATCAGGATTATCAATACC
ATATTTTTGAAAAAGCCGTTTCTGTAATGAAGGAGAAAACTCACCGAGGCAGTTCCATAGGATGGCAAGA
TCCTGGTATCGGTCTGCGATTCCGACTCGTCCAACATCAATACAACCTATTAATTTCCCCTCGTCAAAAA
TAAGGTTATCAAGTGAGAAATCACCATGAGTGACGACTGAATCCGGTGAGAATGGCAAAAGTTTATGCAT
TTCTTTCCAGACTTGTTCAACAGGCCAGCCATTACGCTCGTCATCAAAATCACTCGCATCAACCAAACCG
TTATTCATTCGTGATTGCGCCTGAGCGAGACGAAATACGCGATCGCTGTTAAAAGGACAATTACAAACAG
GAATCGAATGCAACCGGCGCAGGAACACTGCCAGCGCATCAACAATATTTTCACCTGAATCAGGATATTC
TTCTAATACCTGGAATGCTGTTTTCCCGGGGATCGCAGTGGTGAGTAACCATGCATCATCAGGAGTACGG
ATAAAATGCTTGATGGTCGGAAGAGGCATAAATTCCGTCAGCCAGTTTAGTCTGACCATCTCATCTGTAA
CATCATTGGCAACGCTACCTTTGCCATGTTTCAGAAACAACTCTGGCGCATCGGGCTTCCCATACAATCG
ATAGATTGTCGCACCTGATTGCCCGACATTATCGCGAGCCCATTTATACCCATATAAATCAGCATCCATG
TTGGAATTTAATCGCGGCCTAGAGCAAGACGTTTCCCGTTGAATATGGCTCATAACACCCCTTGTATTAC
TGTTTATGTAAGCAGACAGTTTTATTGTTCATGACCAAAATCCCTTAACGTGAGTTTTCGTTCCACTGAG
CGTCAGACCCCGTAGAAAAGATCAAAGGATCTTCTTGAGATCCTTTTTTTCTGCGCGTAATCTGCTGCTT
GCAAACAAAAAAACCACCGCTACCAGCGGTGGTTTGTTTGCCGGATCAAGAGCTACCAACTCTTTTTCCG
AAGGTAACTGGCTTCAGCAGAGCGCAGATACCAAATACTGTCCTTCTAGTGTAGCCGTAGTTAGGCCACC
ACTTCAAGAACTCTGTAGCACCGCCTACATACCTCGCTCTGCTAATCCTGTTACCAGTGGCTGCTGCCAG
TGGCGATAAGTCGTGTCTTACCGGGTTGGACTCAAGACGATAGTTACCGGATAAGGCGCAGCGGTCGGGC
TGAACGGGGGGTTCGTGCACACAGCCCAGCTTGGAGCGAACGACCTACACCGAACTGAGATACCTACAGC
GTGAGCTATGAGAAAGCGCCACGCTTCCCGAAGGGAGAAAGGCGGACAGGTATCCGGTAAGCGGCAGGGT
CGGAACAGGAGAGCGCACGAGGGAGCTTCCAGGGGGAAACGCCTGGTATCTTTATAGTCCTGTCGGGTTT
CGCCACCTCTGACTTGAGCGTCGATTTTTGTGATGCTCGTCAGGGGGGCGGAGCCTATGGAAAAACGCCA
GCAACGCGGCCTTTTTACGGTTCCTGGCCTTTTGCTGGCCTTTTGCTCACATGTTCTTTCCTGCGTTATC
CCCTGATTCTGTGGATAACCGTATTACCGCCTTTGAGTGAGCTGATACCGCTCGCCGCAGCCGAACGACC
GAGCGCAGCGAGTCAGTGAGCGAGGAAGCGGAAGAGCGCCTGATGCGGTATTTTCTCCTTACGCATCTGT
GCGGTATTTCACACCGCAATGGTGCACTCTCAGTACAATCTGCTCTGATGCCGCATAGTTAAGCCAGTAT
ACACTCCGCTATCGCTACGTGACTGGGTCATGGCTGCGCCCCGACACCCGCCAACACCCGCTGACGCGCC
CTGACGGGCTTGTCTGCTCCCGGCATCCGCTTACAGACAAGCTGTGACCGTCTCCGGGAGCTGCATGTGT
CAGAGGTTTTCACCGTCATCACCGAAACGCGCGAGGCAGCTGCGGTAAAGCTCATCAGCGTGGTCGTGAA
GCGATTCACAGATGTCTGCCTGTTCATCCGCGTCCAGCTCGTTGAGTTTCTCCAGAAGCGTTAATGTCTG
GCTTCTGATAAAGCGGGCCATGTTAAGGGCGGTTTTTTCCTGTTTGGTCACTGATGCCTCCGTGTAAGGG
GGATTTCTGTTCATGGGGGTAATGATACCGATGAAACGAGAGAGGATGCTCACGATACGGGTTACTGATG
ATGAACATGCCCGGTTACTGGAACGTTGTGAGGGTAAACAACTGGCGGTATGGATGCGGCGGGACCAGAG
AAAAATCACTCAGGGTCAATGCCAGCGCTTCGTTAATACAGATGTAGGTGTTCCACAGGGTAGCCAGCAG
CATCCTGCGATGCAGATCCGGAACATAATGGTGCAGGGCGCTGACTTCCGCGTTTCCAGACTTTACGAAA
CACGGAAACCGAAGACCATTCATGTTGTTGCTCAGGTCGCAGACGTTTTGCAGCAGCAGTCGCTTCACGT
TCGCTCGCGTATCGGTGATTCATTCTGCTAACCAGTAAGGCAACCCCGCCAGCCTAGCCGGGTCCTCAAC
GACAGGAGCACGATCATGCGCACCCGTGGGGCCGCCATGCCGGCGATAATGGCCTGCTTCTCGCCGAAAC
GTTTGGTGGCGGGACCAGTGACGAAGGCTTGAGCGAGGGCGTGCAAGATTCCGAATACCGCAAGCGACAG
GCCGATCATCGTCGCGCTCCAGCGAAAGCGGTCCTCGCCGAAAATGACCCAGAGCGCTGCCGGCACCTGT
CCTACGAGTTGCATGATAAAGAAGACAGTCATAAGTGCGGCGACGATAGTCATGCCCCGCGCCCACCGGA
AGGAGCTGACTGGGTTGAAGGCTCTCAAGGGCATCGGTCGAGATCCCGGTGCCTAATGAGTGAGCTAACT
TACATTAATTGCGTTGCGCTCACTGCCCGCTTTCCAGTCGGGAAACCTGTCGTGCCAGCTGCATTAATGA
ATCGGCCAACGCGCGGGGAGAGGCGGTTTGCGTATTGGGCGCCAGGGTGGTTTTTCTTTTCACCAGTGAG
ACGGGCAACAGCTGATTGCCCTTCACCGCCTGGCCCTGAGAGAGTTGCAGCAAGCGGTCCACGCTGGTTT
GCCCCAGCAGGCGAAAATCCTGTTTGATGGTGGTTAACGGCGGGATATAACATGAGCTGTCTTCGGTATC
GTCGTATCCCACTACCGAGATATCCGCACCAACGCGCAGCCCGGACTCGGTAATGGCGCGCATTGCGCCC
AGCGCCATCTGATCGTTGGCAACCAGCATCGCAGTGGGAACGATGCCCTCATTCAGCATTTGCATGGTTT
GTTGAAAACCGGACATGGCACTCCAGTCGCCTTCCCGTTCCGCTATCGGCTGAATTTGATTGCGAGTGAG
ATATTTATGCCAGCCAGCCAGACGCAGACGCGCCGAGACAGAACTTAATGGGCCCGCTAACAGCGCGATT
TGCTGGTGACCCAATGCGACCAGATGCTCCACGCCCAGTCGCGTACCGTCTTCATGGGAGAAAATAATAC
TGTTGATGGGTGTCTGGTCAGAGACATCAAGAAATAACGCCGGAACATTAGTGCAGGCAGCTTCCACAGC
AATGGCATCCTGGTCATCCAGCGGATAGTTAATGATCAGCCCACTGACGCGTTGCGCGAGAAGATTGTGC
ACCGCCGCTTTACAGGCTTCGACGCCGCTTCGTTCTACCATCGACACCACCACGCTGGCACCCAGTTGAT
CGGCGCGAGATTTAATCGCCGCGACAATTTGCGACGGCGCGTGCAGGGCCAGACTGGAGGTGGCAACGCC
AATCAGCAACGACTGTTTGCCCGCCAGTTGTTGTGCCACGCGGTTGGGAATGTAATTCAGCTCCGCCATC
GCCGCTTCCACTTTTTCCCGCGTTTTCGCAGAAACGTGGCTGGCCTGGTTCACCACGCGGGAAACGGTCT
GATAAGAGACACCGGCATACTCTGCGACATCGTATAACGTTACTGGTTTCACATTCACCACCCTGAATTG
ACTCTCTTCCGGGCGCTATCATGCCATACCGCGAAAGGTTTTGCGCCATTCGATGGTGTCCGGGATCTCG
ACGCTCTCCCTTATGCGACTCCTGCATTAGGAAGCAGCCCAGTAGTAGGTTGAGGCCGTTGAGCACCGCC
GCCGCAAGGAATGGTGCATGCAAGGAGATGGCGCCCAACAGTCCCCCGGCCACGGGGCCTGCCACCATAC
CCACGCCGAAACAAGCGCTCATGAGCCCGAAGTGGCGAGCCCGATCTTCCCCATCGGTGATGTCGGCGAT
ATAGGCGCCAGCAACCGCACCTGTGGCGCCGGTGATGCCGGCCACGATGCGTCCGGCGTAGAGGATCGAG
ATCTCGATCCCGCGAAATTAATACGACTCACTATAGGGGAATTGTGAGCGGATAACAATTCCCCTCTAGA
AATAATTTTGTTTAACTTTAAGAAGGAGATATACCATGGGTCATCATCATCATCATCATACTAGTATGGT
GTCCAAGGGCGAAGAGGACAACATGGCCAGCCTGCCTGCCACCCACGAGCTGCACATCTTCGGCAGCATC
AACGGCGTGGACTTCGACATGGTGGGACAGGGCACCGGCAACCCCAACGACGGCTACGAGGAACTGAACC
TGAAGTCCACAAAGGGCGACCTGCAGTTCAGCCCCTGGATTCTGGTGCCCCACATCGGCTACGGCTTCCA
CCAGTACCTGCCCTACCCCGACGGCATGAGCCCTTTCCAAGCCGCCATGGTGGATGGCAGCGGCTACCAG
GTGCACCGGACCATGCAGTTTGAGGACGGCGCCAGCCTGACCGTGAACTACAGGTACACATACGAGGGCA
GCCACATCAAGGGCGAGGCCCAAGTGAAGGGCACAGGCTTTCCAGCCGACGGCCCCGTGATGACCAATAG
CCTGACAGCCGCCGACTGGTGCAGAAGCAAGAAAACCTACCCCAATGACAAGACCATCATCAGCACCTTC
AAGTGGTCCTACACCACCGGCAATGGCAAGCGGTACAGAAGCACCGCCCGGACCACCTACACCTTCGCCA
AACCCATGGCCGCCAACTACCTGAAGAACCAGCCTATGTACGTGTTCCGCAAGACCGAGCTGAAGCACTC
CAAGACAGAACTGAACTTCAAAGAGTGGCAGAAAGCCTTCACCGACGTGATGGGCATGGACGAGCTGTAC
AAGTGCTGAGGATCCGAATTCGAGCTCCGTCGACAAGCTTGCGGCCGCACTCGAGCACCACCACCACCAC
CACTGAGATCCGGCTGCTAACAAAGCCCGAAAGGAAGCTGAGTTGGCTGCTGCCACCGCTGAGCAATAAC
TAGCATAACCCCTTGGGGCCTCTAAACGGGTCTTGAGGGGTTTTTTGCTGAAAGGAGGAACTATATCCGG
AT
